Addgene plasmid #185308: ApoE3_47-300_mCh-2xFKBP (pBS1113)
Purpose: For the mammalian expression of the human protein ApoE3_47-300 attached to 2xFKBP. The FKBP can be used for inducible dimerization and condensate formation
Depositing lab: Pamela Silver. Depositing organization: Harvard Medical School. Publication: Natural and Designed Proteins Inspired by Extremotolerant Organisms Can Form Condensates and Attenuate Apoptosis in Human Cells. Veling MT, Nguyen DT, Thadani NN, Oster ME, Rollins NJ, Brock KP, Bethel NP, Lim S, Baker D, Way JC, Marks DS, Chang RL, Silver PA. ACS Synth Biol. 2022 Mar 18;11(3):1292-1302. doi: 10.1021/acssynbio.1c00572. Epub 2022 Feb 18. PubMed 35176859.
Backbone
  Vector backbone: rt44a_nCoV-N-mEGFP-2xFKBP-HA pcDNA4_TO
  Vector type: Mammalian Expression
Growth in bacteria
  Bacterial resistance: Ampicillin, 100 μg/mL
  Growth temperature: 37°C
  Growth strain: DH5alpha
  Copy number: High Copy
Gene/Insert
  Gene/Insert name: ApoE3_47-300
  Species: H. sapiens (human)
  Insert size (bp): 954
  Cloning method: Gibson Cloning
Terms and licenses: Academic/Nonprofit Terms; Industry Terms: Not Available to Industry
Depositor comments: This plasmid encodes a protein fused to 2xFKBP. FKBP will dimerize upon exposure to a dimerization agent. We used it to test for chemically inducible condensate formation
How to cite: ApoE3_47-300_mCh-2xFKBP (pBS1113) was a gift from Pamela Silver (Addgene plasmid # 185308 ; http://n2t.net/addgene:185308 ; RRID:Addgene_185308)
