[The description below was written by a language model from this plasmid's Addgene catalogue record and pLannotate feature annotations shown in this document.]
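Description:
ApoE3_47-300_mCh-2xFKBP (pBS1113) is a 7.2 kb mammalian expression plasmid built by Gibson cloning on a pcDNA4/TO-derived backbone that previously carried a different FKBP fusion. It is propagated in E. coli through a high-copy ColE1/pUC-type origin with ampicillin selection (AmpR under its own bla promoter), and it also carries an f1 origin. For selection in mammalian cells there is a bleomycin/Zeocin resistance gene (Sh ble) driven by the SV40 early promoter, with an EM7 bacterial promoter upstream and an SV40 polyadenylation signal downstream.

The expression cassette uses the CMV immediate-early enhancer and promoter followed by short annotated tet operator-like fragments. This matches the pcDNA4/TO design, in which transcription is constitutive unless the host cell supplies Tet repressor, when it becomes tetracycline-inducible. The open reading frame encodes a fragment of human apolipoprotein E (the E3 isoform, residues 47-300 according to the name), followed in the same orientation by mCherry and then two tandem copies of DmrB, the F36V mutant of FKBP12, and the cassette ends in the bGH polyadenylation signal. The annotated APOE match spans about 765 nt, somewhat shorter than the 954 bp insert size listed in the catalogue entry, and the record does not explain the difference.

F36V FKBP binds synthetic ligands that do not bind the wild-type protein, and the depositor notes that it dimerizes on exposure to a dimerization agent. Two copies per molecule could therefore link fusion proteins into higher-order assemblies, with mCherry allowing these to be seen by fluorescence. The depositors used the plasmid to test chemically inducible condensate formation by the ApoE3 fragment in human cells.
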