Features (pLannotate 1.2.2; 25 found; start..end, strand, type, name):
     32..84      -  misc_feature   bom (fragment): basis of mobility region from pBR322
    239..618     +  enhancer       CMV enhancer: human cytomegalovirus immediate early enhancer
    619..822     +  promoter       CMV promoter: human cytomegalovirus (CMV) immediate early promoter
    824..843     +  promoter       PLtetO-1 promoter (fragment): modified phage lambda PL promoter with tet operator sites (Lutz and Bujard, 1997)
    845..864     +  promoter       PLtetO-1 promoter (fragment): modified phage lambda PL promoter with tet operator sites (Lutz and Bujard, 1997)
    872..905     +  promoter       TRE3GV promoter (fragment): 3rd-generation Tet-responsive promoter that can be activated by binding of Tet-On® 3G, optimized for retroviral and lentiviral vectors
   1012..1776    +  CDS            APOE (fragment): APOE_HUMAN - Experimental evidence at protein level: Swiss-Prot protein existence level 1. (Microbial infection) Through its interaction with HCV envelope glycoprotein E2, participates in the attachment of HCV to HSPGs and other receptors (LDLr, VLDLr, and SR-B1) on the cell surface and to the assembly, maturation and infectivity of HCV viral particles (PubMed:25122793, PubMed:29695434). This interaction is probably promoted via the up-regulation of cellular autophagy by the virus (PubMed:29695434). From Homo sapiens (Human).
   1801..2508    +  CDS            mCherry: mCherry is a basic (constitutively fluorescent) red fluorescent protein published in 2004, derived from Discosoma sp.. It is reported to be a very rapidly-maturing monomer with low acid sensitivity.
   2518..2838    +  CDS            DmrB: F36V mutant of FK506-binding protein FKBP12 binds synthetic ligands that do not bind wild-type FKBP
   2845..3165    +  CDS            DmrB: F36V mutant of FK506-binding protein FKBP12 binds synthetic ligands that do not bind wild-type FKBP
   3252..3476    +  polyA_signal   bGH poly(A) signal: bovine growth hormone polyadenylation signal
   3480..3501    +  promoter       SV40 promoter (fragment): SV40 enhancer and early promoter
   3522..3950    +  rep_origin     f1 ori (sequence partly withheld): f1 bacteriophage origin of replication; arrow indicates direction of (+) strand synthesis
   3964..4293    +  promoter       SV40 promoter: SV40 enhancer and early promoter
   4341..4388    +  promoter       EM7 promoter: synthetic bacterial promoter&nbsp
   4407..4781    +  CDS            BleoR: antibiotic-binding protein; Sh ble from Streptoalloteichus hindustanus; confers resistance to bleomycin, phleomycin, and Zeocin™
   4791..4916    +  CDS            ble (fragment): BLE_KLEPN - Experimental evidence at protein level: Swiss-Prot protein existence level 1. Binding protein with a strong affinity to the bleomycin family of antibiotics. Binds to CL990; an antimitotic-antibiotic compound. From Klebsiella pneumoniae.
   4911..5032    +  polyA_signal   SV40 poly(A) signal: SV40 polyadenylation signal
   5105..5121    -  protein_bind   lac operator: The lac repressor binds to the lac operator to inhibit transcription in E. coli. This inhibition can be relieved by adding lactose or isopropyl-β-D-thiogalactopyranoside (IPTG). lac repressor encoded by lacI
   5129..5159    -  promoter       lac promoter: promoter for the E. coli lac operon
   5174..5195    -  protein_bind   CAP binding site: CAP binding activates transcription in the presence of cAMP. E. coli catabolite activator protein
   5208..5300    -  CDS            lacI (fragment): lac repressor; lacI; The lac repressor binds to the lac operator to inhibit transcription in E. coli. This inhibition can be relieved by adding lactose or isopropyl-β-D-thiogalactopyranoside (IPTG).
   5483..6071    -  rep_origin     ori: high-copy-number ColE1/pMB1/pBR322/pUC origin of replication
   6242..7102    -  CDS            AmpR: β-lactamase; bla; confers resistance to ampicillin, carbenicillin, and related antibiotics
   7103..7207    -  promoter       AmpR promoter: bla
>Addgene plasmid #185308 | ApoE3_47-300_mCh-2xFKBP (pBS1113) | addgene full sequence | sequence record 363946 | Addgene NGS Result
CGTCGACGGATCGGGAGATCTCCCGATCCCCTATGGTGCACTCTCAGTACAATCTGCTCTGATGCCGCAT
AGTTAAGCCAGTATCTGCTCCCTGCTTGTGTGTTGGAGGTCGCTGAGTAGTGCGCGAGCAAAATTTAAGC
TACAACAAGGCAAGGCTTGACCGACAATTGCATGAAGAATCTGCTTAGGGTTAGGCGTTTTGCGCTGCTT
CGCGATGTACGGGCCAGATATACGCGTTGACATTGATTATTGACTAGTTATTAATAGTAATCAATTACGG
GGTCATTAGTTCATAGCCCATATATGGAGTTCCGCGTTACATAACTTACGGTAAATGGCCCGCCTGGCTG
ACCGCCCAACGACCCCCGCCCATTGACGTCAATAATGACGTATGTTCCCATAGTAACGCCAATAGGGACT
TTCCATTGACGTCAATGGGTGGAGTATTTACGGTAAACTGCCCACTTGGCAGTACATCAAGTGTATCATA
TGCCAAGTACGCCCCCTATTGACGTCAATGACGGTAAATGGCCCGCCTGGCATTATGCCCAGTACATGAC
CTTATGGGACTTTCCTACTTGGCAGTACATCTACGTATTAGTCATCGCTATTACCATGGTGATGCGGTTT
TGGCAGTACATCAATGGGCGTGGATAGCGGTTTGACTCACGGGGATTTCCAAGTCTCCACCCCATTGACG
TCAATGGGAGTTTGTTTTGGCACCAAAATCAACGGGACTTTCCAAAATGTCGTAACAACTCCGCCCCATT
GACGCAAATGGGCGGTAGGCGTGTACGGTGGGAGGTCTATATAAGCAGAGCTCTCCCTATCAGTGATAGA
GATCTCCCTATCAGTGATAGAGATCGTCGACGAGCTCGTTTAGTGAACCGTCAGATCGCCTGGAGACGCC
ATCCACGCTGTTTTGACCTCCATAGAAGACACCGGGACCGATCCAGCCTCCGGACTCTAGCGTTTAAACT
TAAGCTTGGTACCGAGCTCGGATCCGCCACCATGGCCCTGGGGAGATTTTGGGACTATCTGAGATGGGTG
CAGACCCTGAGCGAGCAGGTGCAGGAGGAGCTCCTGAGCTCTCAGGTGACACAGGAACTGAGAGCCCTGA
TGGACGAGACTATGAAGGAACTGAAGGCCTACAAATCTGAGCTGGAAGAGCAGCTGACCCCCGTGGCTGA
AGAGACCCGCGCTCGCTTGTCCAAAGAGCTCCAGGCCGCCCAGGCCCGGCTGGGTGCCGATATGGAGGAC
GTCTGCGGCCGCCTGGTCCAGTACCGCGGGGAAGTGCAGGCTATGCTGGGGCAGTCTACAGAGGAGCTCC
GGGTCAGACTGGCCTCTCACCTGCGGAAGCTGAGGAAGAGGTTGCTCCGCGACGCCGACGACCTCCAGAA
GCGCCTGGCTGTGTACCAGGCCGGCGCCCGGGAAGGCGCCGAGCGCGGACTCTCCGCTATCAGGGAGCGG
CTCGGCCCTCTGGTTGAACAGGGCAGAGTCAGGGCTGCCACTGTGGGGAGCCTCGCCGGACAGCCCCTCC
AGGAGAGAGCCCAGGCCTGGGGCGAGCGCCTGCGAGCTAGAATGGAGGAGATGGGGTCCAGAACCCGCGA
CCGCCTGGACGAAGTGAAGGAGCAGGTGGCCGAGGTGCGTGCCAAACTGGAGGAACAGGCCCAGCAGATC
CGCCTCCAGGCTGAGGCCTTCCAGGCCAGACTGAAGAGCTGGTTTGAGCCTCTTGTGGAGGATATGCAGC
GGCAGTGGGCCGGGCTGGTCGAGAAGTCCGGAGGCGGCGGATCCGGCGGAATGGTGTCTAAAGGCGAGGA
GGATAACATGGCTATAATCAAGGAATTTATGAGGTTCAAGGTGCATATGGAGGGATCTGTGAACGGTCAC
GAGTTCGAAATCGAGGGCGAAGGCGAGGGGCGACCCTATGAAGGGACACAGACGGCCAAACTGAAGGTGA
CCAAGGGTGGCCCCCTGCCTTTCGCCTGGGACATCCTGTCACCCCAGTTTATGTACGGCTCTAAGGCTTA
CGTTAAGCACCCTGCCGATATTCCGGACTACTTGAAACTGAGCTTCCCTGAAGGGTTCAAGTGGGAACGG
GTAATGAATTTTGAGGATGGCGGTGTAGTCACAGTTACCCAGGACAGCTCTCTTCAGGACGGAGAATTTA
TCTATAAGGTTAAACTTCGGGGCACTAACTTCCCATCAGACGGCCCCGTGATGCAGAAGAAAACTATGGG
CTGGGAAGCCAGCTCAGAACGCATGTATCCCGAGGACGGAGCACTGAAGGGAGAAATCAAGCAGCGACTC
AAGCTGAAGGATGGGGGACATTATGATGCTGAGGTCAAAACCACCTATAAGGCCAAGAAACCCGTTCAGC
TTCCTGGGGCATACAACGTGAATATCAAACTGGATATTACATCCCATAACGAAGACTATACCATCGTGGA
ACAGTACGAGCGGGCCGAGGGCAGACATAGCACAGGGGGCATGGATGAATTGTACAAGGCGACTAGAGGC
GTCCAAGTCGAAACCATTAGTCCCGGCGATGGCAGAACATTTCCTAAAAGGGGACAAACATGTGTCGTCC
ATTATACAGGCATGTTGGAGGACGGCAAAAAGGTGGACAGTAGTAGAGATCGCAATAAACCTTTCAAATT
CATGTTGGGAAAACAAGAAGTCATTAGGGGATGGGAGGAGGGCGTGGCTCAAATGTCCGTCGGCCAACGC
GCTAAGCTCACCATCAGCCCCGACTACGCATACGGCGCTACCGGACATCCCGGAATTATTCCCCCTCACG
CTACCTTGGTGTTTGACGTCGAACTGTTGAAGCTCGAGACTAGAGGAGTGCAGGTGGAGACTATCTCCCC
AGGAGACGGGCGCACCTTCCCCAAGCGCGGCCAGACCTGCGTGGTGCACTACACCGGGATGCTTGAAGAT
GGAAAGAAAGTTGATTCCTCCCGGGACAGAAACAAGCCCTTTAAGTTTATGCTAGGCAAGCAGGAGGTGA
TCCGAGGCTGGGAAGAAGGGGTTGCCCAGATGAGTGTGGGTCAGAGAGCCAAACTGACTATATCTCCAGA
TTATGCCTATGGTGCCACTGGGCACCCAGGCATCATCCCACCACATGCCACTCTCGTCTTCGATGTGGAG
CTTCTAAAACTGGAAACTAGTTATCCGTACGACGTACCAGACTACGCATAAGCGGCCGCTCGAGTCTAGA
GGGCCCGTTTAAACCCGCTGATCAGCCTCGACTGTGCCTTCTAGTTGCCAGCCATCTGTTGTTTGCCCCT
CCCCCGTGCCTTCCTTGACCCTGGAAGGTGCCACTCCCACTGTCCTTTCCTAATAAAATGAGGAAATTGC
ATCGCATTGTCTGAGTAGGTGTCATTCTATTCTGGGGGGTGGGGTGGGGCAGGACAGCAAGGGGGAGGAT
TGGGAAGACAATAGCAGGCATGCTGGGGATGCGGTGGGCTCTATGGCTTCTGAGGCGGAAAGAACCAGCT
GGGGCTCTAGGGGGTATCCCC
[124 nt withheld, positions 3522-3645]
C
[91 nt withheld, positions 3647-3737]
A
[49 nt withheld, positions 3739-3787]
CCTTTGACGTTGGAGTCCACGTTCTTT
[37 nt withheld, positions 3815-3851]
ACCCTATCTCGGTCTATTCTTTTGATTTATAAGGGATTTTGCCGATTTCGGCCTATTGGTTAAAAAATGA
GCTGATTTAACAAAAATTTAACGCGAATTAATTCTGTGGAATGTGTGTCAGTTAGGGTGTGGAAAGTCCC
CAGGCTCCCCAGCAGGCAGAAGTATGCAAAGCATGCATCTCAATTAGTCAGCAACCAGGTGTGGAAAGTC
CCCAGGCTCCCCAGCAGGCAGAAGTATGCAAAGCATGCATCTCAATTAGTCAGCAACCATAGTCCCGCCC
CTAACTCCGCCCATCCCGCCCCTAACTCCGCCCAGTTCCGCCCATTCTCCGCCCCATGGCTGACTAATTT
TTTTTATTTATGCAGAGGCCGAGGCCGCCTCTGCCTCTGAGCTATTCCAGAAGTAGTGAGGAGGCTTTTT
TGGAGGCCTAGGCTTTTGCAAAAAGCTCCCGGGAGCTTGTATATCCATTTTCGGATCTGATCAGCACGTG
TTGACAATTAATCATCGGCATAGTATATCGGCATAGTATAATACGACAAGGTGAGGAACTAAACCATGGC
CAAGTTGACCAGTGCCGTTCCGGTGCTCACCGCGCGCGACGTCGCCGGAGCGGTCGAGTTCTGGACCGAC
CGGCTCGGGTTCTCCCGGGACTTCGTGGAGGACGACTTCGCCGGTGTGGTCCGGGACGACGTGACCCTGT
TCATCAGCGCGGTCCAGGACCAGGTGGTGCCGGACAACACCCTGGCCTGGGTGTGGGTGCGCGGCCTGGA
CGAGCTGTACGCCGAGTGGTCGGAGGTCGTGTCCACGAACTTCCGGGACGCCTCCGGGCCGGCCATGACC
GAGATCGGCGAGCAGCCGTGGGGGCGGGAGTTCGCCCTGCGCGACCCGGCCGGCAACTGCGTGCACTTCG
TGGCCGAGGAGCAGGACTGACACGTGCTACGAGATTTCGATTCCACCGCCGCCTTCTATGAAAGGTTGGG
CTTCGGAATCGTTTTCCGGGACGCCGGCTGGATGATCCTCCAGCGCGGGGATCTCATGCTGGAGTTCTTC
GCCCACCCCAACTTGTTTATTGCAGCTTATAATGGTTACAAATAAAGCAATAGCATCACAAATTTCACAA
ATAAAGCATTTTTTTCACTGCATTCTAGTTGTGGTTTGTCCAAACTCATCAATGTATCTTATCATGTCTG
TATACCGTCGACCTCTAGCTAGAGCTTGGCGTAATCATGGTCATAGCTGTTTCCTGTGTGAAATTGTTAT
CCGCTCACAATTCCACACAACATACGAGCCGGAAGCATAAAGTGTAAAGCCTGGGGTGCCTAATGAGTGA
GCTAACTCACATTAATTGCGTTGCGCTCACTGCCCGCTTTCCAGTCGGGAAACCTGTCGTGCCAGCTGCA
TTAATGAATCGGCCAACGCGCGGGGAGAGGCGGTTTGCGTATTGGGCGCTCTTCCGCTTCCTCGCTCACT
GACTCGCTGCGCTCGGTCGTTCGGCTGCGGCGAGCGGTATCAGCTCACTCAAAGGCGGTAATACGGTTAT
CCACAGAATCAGGGGATAACGCAGGAAAGAACATGTGAGCAAAAGGCCAGCAAAAGGCCAGGAACCGTAA
AAAGGCCGCGTTGCTGGCGTTTTTCCATAGGCTCCGCCCCCCTGACGAGCATCACAAAAATCGACGCTCA
AGTCAGAGGTGGCGAAACCCGACAGGACTATAAAGATACCAGGCGTTTCCCCCTGGAAGCTCCCTCGTGC
GCTCTCCTGTTCCGACCCTGCCGCTTACCGGATACCTGTCCGCCTTTCTCCCTTCGGGAAGCGTGGCGCT
TTCTCATAGCTCACGCTGTAGGTATCTCAGTTCGGTGTAGGTCGTTCGCTCCAAGCTGGGCTGTGTGCAC
GAACCCCCCGTTCAGCCCGACCGCTGCGCCTTATCCGGTAACTATCGTCTTGAGTCCAACCCGGTAAGAC
ACGACTTATCGCCACTGGCAGCAGCCACTGGTAACAGGATTAGCAGAGCGAGGTATGTAGGCGGTGCTAC
AGAGTTCTTGAAGTGGTGGCCTAACTACGGCTACACTAGAAGAACAGTATTTGGTATCTGCGCTCTGCTG
AAGCCAGTTACCTTCGGAAAAAGAGTTGGTAGCTCTTGATCCGGCAAACAAACCACCGCTGGTAGCGGTG
GTTTTTTTGTTTGCAAGCAGCAGATTACGCGCAGAAAAAAAGGATCTCAAGAAGATCCTTTGATCTTTTC
TACGGGGTCTGACGCTCAGTGGAACGAAAACTCACGTTAAGGGATTTTGGTCATGAGATTATCAAAAAGG
ATCTTCACCTAGATCCTTTTAAATTAAAAATGAAGTTTTAAATCAATCTAAAGTATATATGAGTAAACTT
GGTCTGACAGTTACCAATGCTTAATCAGTGAGGCACCTATCTCAGCGATCTGTCTATTTCGTTCATCCAT
AGTTGCCTGACTCCCCGTCGTGTAGATAACTACGATACGGGAGGGCTTACCATCTGGCCCCAGTGCTGCA
ATGATACCGCGAGACCCACGCTCACCGGCTCCAGATTTATCAGCAATAAACCAGCCAGCCGGAAGGGCCG
AGCGCAGAAGTGGTCCTGCAACTTTATCCGCCTCCATCCAGTCTATTAATTGTTGCCGGGAAGCTAGAGT
AAGTAGTTCGCCAGTTAATAGTTTGCGCAACGTTGTTGCCATTGCTACAGGCATCGTGGTGTCACGCTCG
TCGTTTGGTATGGCTTCATTCAGCTCCGGTTCCCAACGATCAAGGCGAGTTACATGATCCCCCATGTTGT
GCAAAAAAGCGGTTAGCTCCTTCGGTCCTCCGATCGTTGTCAGAAGTAAGTTGGCCGCAGTGTTATCACT
CATGGTTATGGCAGCACTGCATAATTCTCTTACTGTCATGCCATCCGTAAGATGCTTTTCTGTGACTGGT
GAGTACTCAACCAAGTCATTCTGAGAATAGTGTATGCGGCGACCGAGTTGCTCTTGCCCGGCGTCAATAC
GGGATAATACCGCGCCACATAGCAGAACTTTAAAAGTGCTCATCATTGGAAAACGTTCTTCGGGGCGAAA
ACTCTCAAGGATCTTACCGCTGTTGAGATCCAGTTCGATGTAACCCACTCGTGCACCCAACTGATCTTCA
GCATCTTTTACTTTCACCAGCGTTTCTGGGTGAGCAAAAACAGGAAGGCAAAATGCCGCAAAAAAGGGAA
TAAGGGCGACACGGAAATGTTGAATACTCATACTCTTCCTTTTTCAATATTATTGAAGCATTTATCAGGG
TTATTGTCTCATGAGCGGATACATATTTGAATGTATTTAGAAAAATAAACAAATAGGGGTTCCGCGCACA
TTTCCCCGAAAAGTGCCACCTGA
